>Addgene plasmid #186362 | pENT-L1-Kozak-Ark-L2 | addgene full sequence | sequence record 373433 | Addgene NGS Result
GCTCACATGTTCTTTCCTGCGTTATCCCCTGATTCTGTGGATAACCGTATTACCGCCTTTGAGTGAGCTG
ATACCGCTCGCCGCAGCCGAACGACCGAGCGCAGCGAGTCAGTGAGCGAGGAAGCGGAAGAGCGCCCAAT
ACGCAAACCGCCTCTCCCCGCGCGTTGGCCGATTCATTAATGCAGCTGGCACGACAGGTTTCCCGACTGG
AAAGCGGGCAGTGAGCGCAACGCAATTAATACGCGTACCGCTAGCCAGGAAGAGTTTGTAGAAACGCAAA
AAGGCCATCCGTCAGGATGGCCTTCTGCTTAGTTTGATGCCTGGCAGTTTATGGCGGGCGTCCTGCCCGC
CACCCTCCGGGCCGTTGCTTCACAACGTTCAAATCCGCTCCCGGCGGATTTGTCCTACTCAGGAGAGCGT
TCACCGACAAACAACAGATAAAACGAAAGGCCCAGTCTTCCGACTGAGCCTTTCGTTTTATTTGATGCCT
GGCAGTTCCCTACTCTCGCGTTAACGCTAGCATGGATGTTTTCCCAGTCACGACGTTGTAAAACGACGGC
CAGTCTTAAGCTCGGGCCCCAAATAATGATTTTATTTTGACTGATAGTGACCTGTTCGTTGCAACAAATT
GATGAGCAATGCTTTTTTATAATGCCAACTTTGTACAAAAAAGCAGGCTCAGAAAAAATGAGTTCTGCCA
ACAATGAAAACAAAGCTCCTGAGAAAGCTTCAACATCTGGTCGTGCTACTGCTAGTTCCGCCAAAGATAA
TGCAAGTGACACTTGGTCACTTAAAAACTTTGACATTGGCAAACCACTGGGACGAGGAAAGTTTGGCAGC
GTGTACCTTGCTAGAGAGAAAAAGAGCAAGTTTATCGTTGCACTGAAAGTGCTGTTTAAATCGCAACTCA
TGAAAAGTAATGTGGAGCATCAATTACGAAGAGAGATTGAAATTCAGTCTCATTTGCGTCATCCACACAT
TCTGCGACTTTACGGTTACTTTCACGATGAGACGAGAGTGTATCTGATCCTGGAATATGCATCTCGTGGG
GAAATGTACAAGGAGCTGCAGAAGCAGGGCAAGTTTACAGAGGAGATGTCCGCCACGTACATAGCCGAGC
TAGCAGATGCGCTCAACTACTGCCACAGCAAACAAGTCATTCATCGTGACATCAAACCTGAGAACTTGTT
GATGGGTCTTCGAGGGGAATTGAAGATTGCTGATTTTGGTTGGTCTGTGCATGCTCCGTCCTCTAAACGC
CAAACTCTTTGTGGTACGCTTGATTACCTCCCACCAGAGATGATTGAAGCAAAAGATCATGACGCTAACG
TCGACCTGTGGACACTTGGGATTCTATGCTATGAGTTTCTTGTTGGCAAACCACCTTTTGAAACAAAAAG
CACACAAGAAACATACCTCAGAATTACATCACTGAAATATGCATTCCCTCCCCATGTATCAGAGGGAGCT
CGTGATCTTATTCGTCGCCTGTTAAAGTTGGAACCACGACACCGACTTCCACTGGAAAGTGTAATGGCTC
ACCCCTGGATCAAAGCCAATGCCAAAGTACATAAGTTTGGACCAGATGGTCGACCTATGGACAACCCAGC
TTTCTTGTACAAAGTTGGCATTATAAGAAAGCATTGCTTATCAATTTGTTGCAACGAACAGGTCACTATC
AGTCAAAATAAAATCATTATTTGCCATCCAGCTGATATCCCCTATAGTGAGTCGTATTACATGGTCATAG
CTGTTTCCTGGCAGCTCTGGCCCGTGTCTCAAAATCTCTGATGTTACATTGCACAAGATAAAAATATATC
ATCATGAACAATAAAACTGTCTGCTTACATAAACAGTAATACAAGGGGTGTTATGAGCCATATTCAACGG
GAAACGTCGAGGCCGCGATTAAATTCCAACATGGATGCTGATTTATATGGGTATAAATGGGCTCGCGATA
ATGTCGGGCAATCAGGTGCGACAATCTATCGCTTGTATGGGAAGCCCGATGCGCCAGAGTTGTTTCTGAA
ACATGGCAAAGGTAGCGTTGCCAATGATGTTACAGATGAGATGGTCAGACTAAACTGGCTGACGGAATTT
ATGCCTCTTCCGACCATCAAGCATTTTATCCGTACTCCTGATGATGCATGGTTACTCACCACTGCGATCC
CCGGAAAAACAGCATTCCAGGTATTAGAAGAATATCCTGATTCAGGTGAAAATATTGTTGATGCGCTGGC
AGTGTTCCTGCGCCGGTTGCATTCGATTCCTGTTTGTAATTGTCCTTTTAACAGCGATCGCGTATTTCGT
CTCGCTCAGGCGCAATCACGAATGAATAACGGTTTGGTTGATGCGAGTGATTTTGATGACGAGCGTAATG
GCTGGCCTGTTGAACAAGTCTGGAAAGAAATGCATAAACTTTTGCCATTCTCACCGGATTCAGTCGTCAC
TCATGGTGATTTCTCACTTGATAACCTTATTTTTGACGAGGGGAAATTAATAGGTTGTATTGATGTTGGA
CGAGTCGGAATCGCAGACCGATACCAGGATCTTGCCATCCTATGGAACTGCCTCGGTGAGTTTTCTCCTT
CATTACAGAAACGGCTTTTTCAAAAATATGGTATTGATAATCCTGATATGAATAAATTGCAGTTTCATTT
GATGCTCGATGAGTTTTTCTAATCAGAATTGGTTAATTGGTTGTAACACTGGCAGAGCATTACGCTGACT
TGACGGGACGGCGCAAGCTCATGACCAAAATCCCTTAACGTGAGTTACGCGTCGTTCCACTGAGCGTCAG
ACCCCGTAGAAAAGATCAAAGGATCTTCTTGAGATCCTTTTTTTCTGCGCGTAATCTGCTGCTTGCAAAC
AAAAAAACCACCGCTACCAGCGGTGGTTTGTTTGCCGGATCAAGAGCTACCAACTCTTTTTCCGAAGGTA
ACTGGCTTCAGCAGAGCGCAGATACCAAATACTGTTCTTCTAGTGTAGCCGTAGTTAGGCCACCACTTCA
AGAACTCTGTAGCACCGCCTACATACCTCGCTCTGCTAATCCTGTTACCAGTGGCTGCTGCCAGTGGCGA
TAAGTCGTGTCTTACCGGGTTGGACTCAAGACGATAGTTACCGGATAAGGCGCAGCGGTCGGGCTGAACG
GGGGGTTCGTGCACACAGCCCAGCTTGGAGCGAACGACCTACACCGAACTGAGATACCTACAGCGTGAGC
TATGAGAAAGCGCCACGCTTCCCGAAGGGAGAAAGGCGGACAGGTATCCGGTAAGCGGCAGGGTCGGAAC
AGGAGAGCGCACGAGGGAGCTTCCAGGGGGAAACGCCTGGTATCTTTATAGTCCTGTCGGGTTTCGCCAC
CTCTGACTTGAGCGTCGATTTTTGTGATGCTCGTCAGGGGGGCGGAGCCTATGGAAAAACGCCAGCAACG
CGGCCTTTTTACGGTTCCTGGCCTTTTGCTGGCCTTTT
Features (pLannotate 1.2.2; 11 found; start..end, strand, type, name):
      1..130     +  rep_origin     RSF ori (fragment): Plasmids containing the RSF 1030 origin of replication can be propagated in E. coli cells that contain additional plasmids with compatible origins.
    132..224     +  CDS            lacI (fragment): lac repressor; lacI; The lac repressor binds to the lac operator to inhibit transcription in E. coli. This inhibition can be relieved by adding lactose or isopropyl-β-D-thiogalactopyranoside (IPTG).
    279..306     -  terminator     rrnB T2 terminator: transcription terminator T2 from the E. coli rrnB gene
    438..481     +  terminator     rrnB T1 terminator: Escherichia coli rrnB; transcription terminator T1 from the E. coli rrnB gene
    528..564     -  CDS            lacZα (fragment): LacZα fragment of β-galactosidase; lacZ fragment
    580..679     +  protein_bind   attL1: mutant version of attL; recombination site for the Gateway® LR reaction LR Clonase™
    706..1563    +  CDS            AUR1: AUR1_ARATH - Experimental evidence at protein level: Swiss-Prot protein existence level 1. Phosphorylates specifically 'Ser-10' of histone H3 in vitro and colocalizes with phosphorylated histone H3 during mitosis. Associates with cytoskeletal structures that are necessary for cytokinesis and with the microtubule spindle. Colocalizes also with gamma-tubulin and function in microtubule organizing centers (MTOCs). In contrast with the mammalian B-type Aurora, AUR1 has no kinase activity toward 'Ser-28' of histone H3. From Arabidopsis thaliana (Mouse-ear cress).
   1604..1703    -  protein_bind   attL2: mutant version of attL; recombination site for the Gateway® LR reaction LR Clonase™
   1721..1739    -  promoter       T7 promoter: promoter for bacteriophage T7 RNA polymerase
   1873..2682    +  CDS            KanR: aminoglycoside phosphotransferase; aph(3')-Ia; confers resistance to kanamycin in bacteria or G418 (Geneticin®) in eukaryotes
   2829..3417    +  rep_origin     ori: high-copy-number ColE1/pMB1/pBR322/pUC origin of replication
