[The description below was written by a language model from this plasmid's Addgene catalogue record and pLannotate feature annotations shown in this document.]
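Description:
pENT-L1-Kozak-Ark-L2 is a Gateway entry clone built on the pDONR-221 P1-P2 backbone, carrying the open reading frame for Aurora kinase A from the ascidian Ciona robusta (formerly Ciona intestinalis type A). It is propagated in E. coli as a high-copy plasmid through a ColE1/pUC-type origin and selected with kanamycin via an aminoglycoside phosphotransferase (KanR) cassette. The sequenced record is about 3.5 kb. This fits the stated backbone of roughly 2.5 kb plus a 924 bp insert.

The insert sits between attL1 and attL2 sites, the recombination sequences used in the Gateway LR reaction to move an ORF directionally into an attR-containing destination vector. As the name indicates, a Kozak sequence precedes the coding region to support translation initiation in eukaryotic cells. The ORF lacks a stop codon, so it is meant to be recombined into a destination vector that supplies an in-frame C-terminal tag. The automated annotation labels the coding region as Arabidopsis AUR1. This reflects homology among Aurora kinases rather than the true source, which the record gives as a Ciona cDNA collection clone. Upstream rrnB T1 and T2 terminators insulate the cassette from read-through transcription, and a T7 promoter lies just beyond attL2, oriented toward the insert. The short hits to an RSF origin, lacI and lacZα are fragments and are probably not functional elements.

The entry clone has no eukaryotic promoter of its own, so expression depends on the chosen destination vector. The catalogue entry indicates that its intended use is to generate a fluorescently tagged Aurora kinase fusion as a centrosome marker, as part of a multicassette Gateway vector set for ascidian and vertebrate embryos.
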