Addgene plasmid #186362: pENT-L1-Kozak-Ark-L2
Purpose: Entry clone with ORF encoding Ciona robusta Aurora kinase A flanked by Gateway recombination sequences. No Stop sequence: to be recombined into a destination vector with a C-terminal protein tag.
Depositing lab: Patrick Lemaire. Publication: A multicassette Gateway vector set for high throughput and comparative analyses in ciona and vertebrate embryos. Roure A, Rothbacher U, Robin F, Kalmar E, Ferone G, Lamy C, Missero C, Mueller F, Lemaire P. PLoS One. 2007. 2(9):e916. 10.1371/journal.pone.0000916 PubMed 17878951.
Backbone
  Vector backbone: PDONR-221 P1-P2
  Backbone manufacturer: PMID: 14736459
  Backbone size w/o insert (bp): 2544
  Vector type: Expression of a fluorescent centrosome marker
Growth in bacteria
  Bacterial resistance: Kanamycin, 50 μg/mL
  Growth temperature: 37°C
  Growth strain: DH5alpha
  Copy number: High Copy
Gene/Insert
  Gene/Insert name: Ciona robusta Aurora kinase A
  Species: Synthetic; C. robusta (ascidian), formerly Ciona intestinalis type A
  Insert size (bp): 924
  Cloning method: Gateway Cloning
  Sequencing primers: 5′ M13forward: TGTAAAACGACGGCCAGT; 3′ M13rev: caggaaacagctatgac
Resource information
  A portion of this plasmid was derived from a plasmid made by: Ciona Aurora kinase A : GC19c04 (Cieg023k05) found in the Ci Gene Collection Release 1 (PMID: 12203911).
Terms and licenses: Academic/Nonprofit Terms; Industry Terms: Not Available to Industry
How to cite: pENT-L1-Kozak-Ark-L2 was a gift from Patrick Lemaire (Addgene plasmid # 186362 ; http://n2t.net/addgene:186362 ; RRID:Addgene_186362)
